>Addgene plasmid #243801 | pAVEC2_Empty | addgene full sequence | sequence record 499667 | Addgene NGS Result
ATCAAGAACAACCAGGCACCGACGCCGTGGAATGCCCCATGTGTGGAGGAACGGGCGGTTGGCCAGGCGT
AAGCGGCTGGGTTGCCTGCCGGCCCTGCAATGGCACTGGAACCCCCAAGCCCGAGGAATCGGCGTGAGCG
GTCGCAAACCATCCGGCCCGGTACAAATCGGCGCGGCGCTGGGTGATGACCTGGTGGAGAAGTTGAAGGC
CGCGCAGGCCGCCCAGCGGCAACGCATCGAGGCAGAAGCACGCCCCGGTGAATCGTGGCAAGCGGCCGCT
GATCGAATCCGCAAAGAATCCCGGCAACCGCCGGCAGCCGGTGCGCCGTCGATTAGGAAGCCGCCCAAGG
GCGACGAGCAACCAGATTTTTTCGTTCCGATGCTCTATGACGTGGGCACCCGCGATAGTCGCAGCATCAT
GGACGTGGCCGTTTTCCGTCTGTCGAAGCGTGACCGACGAGCTGGCGAGGTGATCCGCTACGAGCTTCCA
GACGGGCACGTAGAGGTTTCCGCAGGGCCGGCCGGCATGGCCAGTGTGTGGGATTACGACCTGGTACTGA
TGGCGGTTTCCCATCTAACCGAATCCATGAACCGATACCGGGAAGGGAAGGGAGACAAGCCCGGCCGCGT
GTTCCGTCCACACGTTGCGGACGTACTCAAGTTCTGCCGGCGAGCCGATGGCGGAAAGCAGAAAGACGAC
CTGGTAGAAACCTGCATTCGGTTAAACACCACGCACGTTGCCATGCAGCGTACGAAGAAGGCCAAGAACG
GCCGCCTGGTGACGGTATCCGAGGGTGAAGCCTTGATTAGCCGCTACAAGATCGTAAAGAGCGAAACCGG
GCGGCCGGAGTACATCGAGATCGAGCTAGCTGATTGGATGTACCGCGAGATCACAGAAGGCAAGAACCCG
GACGTGCTGACGGTTCACCCCGATTACTTTTTGATCGATCCCGGCATCGGCCGTTTTCTCTACCGCCTGG
CACGCCGCGCCGCAGGCAAGGCAGAAGCCAGATGGTTGTTCAAGACGATCTACGAACGCAGTGGCAGCGC
CGGAGAGTTCAAGAAGTTCTGTTTCACCGTGCGCAAGCTGATCGGGTCAAATGACCTGCCGGAGTACGAT
TTGAAGGAGGAGGCGGGGCAGGCTGGCCCGATCCTAGTCATGCGCTACCGCAACCTGATCGAGGGCGAAG
CATCCGCCGGTTCCTAATGTACGGAGCAGATGCTAGGGCAAATTGCCCTAGCAGGGGAAAAAGGTCGAAA
AGGTCTCTTTCCTGTGGATAGCACGTACATTGGGAACCCAAAGCCGTACATTGGGAACCGGAACCCGTAC
ATTGGGAACCCAAAGCCGTACATTGGGAACCGGTCACACATGTAAGTGACTGATATAAAAGAGAAAAAAG
GCGATTTTTCCGCCTAAAACTCTTTAAAACTTATTAAAACTCTTAAAACCCGCCTGGCCTGTGCATAACT
GTCTGGCCAGCGCACAGCCGAAGAGCTGCAAAAAGCGCCTACCCTTCGGTCGCTGCGCTCCCTACGCCCC
GCCGCTTCGCGTCGGCCTATCGCGGCCGCTGGCCGCTCAAAAATGGCTGGCCTACGGCCAGGCAATCTAC
CAGCGCGCGGACAAGCTAGGATTGGCAGGATATATTCAGTTGTAAATGCGAGCTGTTGGCTGGCTGGTGG
CAGGATATATTCAGTTGTAAATAAATTGACGCTTAGACAACTTAATAACACATTGCGGACGTTTTTAATG
TACTGAATTAACGCCGAATTAATTCGAGCTCTCTAGAAAGCTTATCTTTAATCATATTCCATAGTCCATA
CCATAGCACATACAGTAGTTATATGCTGCAGAAGAGATCCAACAAAACATTCACAATGGATTATAGAAAC
ATTTGTTTATTCATTATAATGAGATCTTACATTCATTTAATATTAGAAAAAGCCACAAATTCATAACACA
ACAAGCCAAGAAGAAAACACAAACTTAAGCACACAAGCTTTTTATTTGACACACCAAATATTTCATCTTC
ATCTTCATATTTACTCGCTTTCTTTTTCGAAGGTCTCAGTACCTTCAGGGCATCCTCTTGATACATTACT
TTCCACTTCGATTGGGGCAAGCTGTAGCAGTTCTTGCTTAGACCGAATTGCCATCTCACAGAGATGCTGA
AGAGTTCGCGACCCTCCAGAAACGGTGATACTAACTCCTCGAAACCGAATACTATAGGTACATCCGATCT
GGTCGAAACCGAAAAATCGAGATGCTGCATAGTTAACCGAATCTCCCGTCCAAGATCCAAGGACTCTGTG
CAGTGAAGCTTCCGTCCTGTCGTATCTGAGATATCTCTTAAATACAACTTTCCCGAAACCCCAGCTTTCC
TTGAAACCAAGGGGATTATCTTGATTCGAATTAGTCTCATCGTTATGTAGCCGCCACTCAGTCCAACTCG
GACTTTCGTCAGGAAGTTTGAAGGGAGAAGTGGTACCTCCTGATCCTCCATCCCAACGTTCACTGTTAGC
TTGTTCCCTAGCGTCGTTTCCTTGTATAGCTCGTTCCATCTGTTAATCAGAAAAACTCAGATTAATCGAC
AAATTCGATCGCACAAACTAGAAACTAACACCAGATCTAGATAGAAATCACAAATCGAAGAGTAATTATT
CGACAAAACTCAAATTATTTGAACAAATCGGATGATATCTATGAAACCCTAATCGAGAATTAAGATGATA
TCTAACGATCAAACCCAGAAAATCGTCTTCGATCTAAGATTAACAGAATCTAAACCAAAGAACATATACG
AAATTGGGATCGAACGAAAACAAAATCGAAGATTTTGAGAGAATAAGGAACACAGAAATTTACCTTCATC
ACGGTAGAGAGAATTGAGAGAAAGTTTTTAAGATTTTGAGAAATTGAAATCTGAATTGTGAAGAAGAAGA
GCTCTTTGGGTATTGTTTTATAGAAGAAGAAGAAGAAAAGACGAGGACGACTAGGTCACGAGAAAGCTAA
GGCGGTGAAGCAATAGCTAATAATAAAATGACACGTGTATTGAGCGTTGTTTACACGCAAAGTTGTTTTT
GGCTAATTGCCTTATTTTTAGGTTGAGGAAAAGTATTTGTGCTTTGAGTTGATAAACACGACTCGTGTGT
GCCGGCTGCAACCACTTTGACGCCGTTTATTACTGACTCGTCGACTCGAGACTAGAGCCAAGCTGATCTC
CTTTGCCCCGGAGATCACCATGGACGACTTTCTCTATCTCTACGATCTAGGAAGAAAGTTCGACGGAGAA
GGTGACGATACCATGTTCACCACCGATAATGAGAAGATTAGCCTCTTCAATTTCAGAAAGAATGCTGACC
CACAGATGGTTAGAGAGGCTTACGCGGCAGGTCTCATCAAGACGATCTACCCGAGTAATAATCTCCAGGA
GATCAAATACCTTCCCAAGAAGGTTAAAGATGCAGTCAAAAGATTCAGGACTAACTGCATCAAGAACACA
GAGAAAGATATATTTCTCAAGATCAGAAGTACTATTCCAGTATGGACGATTCAAGGCTTGCTTCATAAAC
CAAGGCAAGTAATAGAGATTGGAGTCTCTAAGAAAGTAGTTCCTACTGAATCAAAGGCCATGGAGTCAAA
AATTCAGATCGAGGATCTAACAGAACTCGCCGTGAAGACTGGCGAACAGTTCATACAGAGTCTTTTACGA
CTCAATGACAAGAAGAAAATCTTCGTCAACATGGTGGAGCACGACACTCTCGTCTACTCCAAGAATATCA
AAGATACAGTCTCAGAAGACCAAAGGGCTATTGAGACTTTTCAACAAAGGGTAATATCGGGAAACCTCCT
CGGATTCCATTGCCCAGCTATCTGTCACTTCATCAAAAGGACAGTAGAAAAGGAAGGTGGCACCTACAAA
TGCCATCATTGCGATAAAGGAAAGGCTATCGTTCAAGATGCCTCTGCCGACAGTGGTCCCAAAGATGGAC
CCCCACCCACGAGGAGCATCGTGGAAAAAGAAGACGTTCCAACCACGTCTTCAAAGCAAGTGGATTGATG
TGATATCTCCACTGACGTAAGGGATGACGCACAATCCCACTATCCTTCGCAATGAGACTTTTCAACAAAG
GGTAATATCGGGAAACCTCCTCGGATTCCATTGCCCAGCTATCTGTCACTTCATCAAAAGGACAGTAGAA
AAGGAAGGTGGCACCTACAAATGCCATCATTGCGATAAAGGAAAGGCTATCGTTCAAGATGCCTCTGCCG
ACAGTGGTCCCAAAGATGGACCCCCACCCACGAGGAGCATCGTGGAAAAAGAAGACGTTCCAACCACGTC
TTCAAAGCAAGTGGATTGATGTGATATCTCCACTGACGTAAGGGATGACGCACAATCCCACTATCCTTCG
CAAGACCCTTCCTCTATATAAGGAAGTTCATTTCATTTGGAGAGAGGCCTATTTTTACAACAATTACCAA
CAACAACAAACAACAAACAACATTACAATTACTATTTACAATTACAGGCCTCCCGGGTCAGGAAGCGAAA
CACCAGGAACATCAGAAAGTGCAACACCAGAATCTGGATCCGGCTCTGAAACTCCTGGTACTAGTGAATC
GGCTACCCCTGAATCAGGGTCCTGATCACGGCCATGCTAGAGTCCGCAAAAATCACCAGTCTCTCTCTAC
AAATCTATCTCTCTCTATTTTTCTCCAGAATAATGTGTGAGTAGTTCCCAGATAAGGGAATTAGGGTTCT
TATAGGGTTTCGCTCATGTGTTGAGCATATAAGAAACCCTTAGTATGTATTTGTATTTGTAAAATACTTC
TATCAATAAAATTTCTAATTCCTAAAACCAAAATCCAGTGACCTGGTAACCTGGCAGGATATATGCGGTT
GTAATTTTGGCAGGATATATGCGGTTGTAATTCATTTTTATTGTCTAAATTTCTGTATTTGTTTGTTTGC
AATTAGATCCACGTTGTGTCTCAAAATCTCTGATGTTACATTGCACAAGATAAAAATATATCATCATGAA
CAATAAAACTGTCTGCTTACATAAACAGTAATACAAGGGGTGTTATGAGCCATATTCAACGGGAAACGTC
GAGGCCGCGATTAAATTCCAACATGGATGCTGATTTATATGGGTATAAATGGGCTCGCGATAATGTCGGG
CAATCAGGTGCGACAATCTATCGCTTGTATGGGAAGCCCGATGCGCCAGAGTTGTTTCTGAAACATGGCA
AAGGTAGCGTTGCCAATGATGTTACAGATGAGATGGTCAGACTAAACTGGCTGACGGAATTTATGCCTCT
TCCGACCATCAAGCATTTTATCCGTACTCCTGATGATGCATGGTTACTCACCACTGCGATCCCCGGAAAA
ACAGCATTCCAGGTATTAGAAGAATATCCTGATTCAGGTGAAAATATTGTTGATGCGCTGGCAGTGTTCC
TGCGCCGGTTGCATTCGATTCCTGTTTGTAATTGTCCTTTTAACAGCGATCGCGTATTTCGTCTCGCTCA
GGCGCAATCACGAATGAATAACGGTTTGGTTGATGCGAGTGATTTTGATGACGAGCGTAATGGCTGGCCT
GTTGAACAAGTCTGGAAAGAAATGCATAAACTTTTGCCATTCTCACCGGATTCAGTCGTCACTCATGGTG
ATTTCTCACTTGATAACCTTATTTTTGACGAGGGGAAATTAATAGGTTGTATTGATGTTGGACGAGTCGG
AATCGCAGACCGATACCAGGATCTTGCCATCCTATGGAACTGCCTCGGTGAGTTTTCTCCTTCATTACAG
AAACGGCTTTTTCAAAAATATGGTATTGATAATCCTGATATGAATAAATTGCAGTTTCATTTGATGCTCG
ATGAGTTTTTCTAATCAGAATTGGTTAATTGGTTGTAACACTGGCAGAGCATTACGCTGACTTGACGGGA
CGGCGCAAGCTCATGACCAAAATCCCTTAACGTGAGTTACGCGTCGTTCCACTGAGCGTCAGACCCCGTA
GAAAAGATCAAAGGATCTTCTTGAGATCCTTTTTTTCTGCGCGTAATCTGCTGCTTGCAAACAAAAAAAC
CACCGCTACCAGCGGTGGTTTGTTTGCCGGATCAAGAGCTACCAACTCTTTTTCCGAAGGTAACTGGCTT
CAGCAGAGCGCAGATACCAAATACTGTTCTTCTAGTGTAGCCGTAGTTAGGCCACCACTTCAAGAACTCT
GTAGCACCGCCTACATACCTCGCTCTGCTAATCCTGTTACCAGTGGCTGCTGCCAGTGGCGATAAGTCGT
GTCTTACCGGGTTGGACTCAAGACGATAGTTACCGGATAAGGCGCAGCGGTCGGGCTGAACGGGGGGTTC
GTGCACACAGCCCAGCTTGGAGCGAACGACCTACACCGAACTGAGATACCTACAGCGTGAGCTATGAGAA
AGCGCCACGCTTCCCGAAGGGAGAAAGGCGGACAGGTATCCGGTAAGCGGCAGGGTCGGAACAGGAGAGC
GCACGAGGGAGCTTCCAGGGGGAAACGCCTGGTATCTTTATAGTCCTGTCGGGTTTCGCCACCTCTGACT
TGAGCGTCGATTTTTGTGATGCTCGTCAGGGGGGCGGAGCCTATGGAAAAACGCCAGCAACGCGGCCTTT
TTACGGTTCCTGGCCTTTTGCTGGCCTTTTGCTCACATGTTCTTTCCTGCGTTATCCCCTGATTCTGTGG
ATAACCGTATTACCGCCTTTGAGTGACTGAAGAACCGAGCGCCGCCGTCTAAAAAGGTGATGTGTATTTG
AGTAAAACAGCTTGCGTCATGCGGTCGCTGCGTATATGATGCGATGAGTAAATAAACAAATACGCAAGGG
GAACGCATGAAGGTTATCGCTGTACTTAACCAGAAAGGCGGGTCAGGCAAGACGACCATCGCAACCCATC
TAGCCCGCGCCCTGCAACTCGCCGGGGCCGATGTTCTGTTAGTCGATTCCGATCCCCAGGGCAGTGCCCG
CGATTGGGCGGCCGTGCGGGAAGATCAACCGCTAACCGTTGTCGGCATCGACCGCCCGACGATTGACCGC
GACGTGAAGGCCATCGGCCGGCGCGACTTCGTAGTGATCGACGGAGCGCCCCAGGCGGCGGACTTGGCTG
TGTCCGCGATCAAGGCAGCCGACTTCGTGCTGATTCCGGTGCAGCCAAGCCCTTACGACATATGGGCCAC
CGCCGACCTGGTGGAGCTGGTTAAGCAGCGCATTGAGGTCACGGATGGAAGGCTACAAGCGGCCTTTGTC
GTGTCGCGGGCGATCAAAGGCACGCGCATCGGCGGTGAGGTTGCCGAGGCGCTGGCCGGGTACGAGCTGC
CCATTCTTGAGTCCCGTATCACGCAGCGCGTGAGCTACCCAGGCACTGCCGCCGCCGGCACAACCGTTCT
TGAATCAGAACCCGAGGGCGACGCTGCCCGCGAGGTCCAGGCGCTGGCCGCTGAAATTAAATCAAAACTC
ATTTGAGTTAATGAGGTAAAGAGAAAATGAGCAAAAGCACAAACACGCTAAGTGCCGGCCGTCCGAGCGC
ACGCAGCAGCAAGGCTGCAACGTTGGCCAGCCTGGCAGACACGCCAGCCATGAAGCGGGTCAACTTTCAG
TTGCCGGCGGAGGATCACACCAAGCTGAAGATGTACGCGGTACGCCAAGGCAAGACCATTACCGAGCTGC
TATCTGAATACATCGCGCAGCTACCAGAGTAAATGAGCAAATGAATAAATGAGTAGATGAATTTTAGCGG
CTAAAGGAGGCGGCATGGAAA
Features (pLannotate 1.2.2; 13 found; start..end, strand, type, name):
    134..1207    +  CDS            pVS1 RepA: replication protein from the Pseudomonas plasmid pVS1 (Heeb et al., 2000)
   1273..1467    +  rep_origin     pVS1 oriV: origin of replication for the Pseudomonas plasmid pVS1 (Heeb et al., 2000)
   1634..1657    +  misc_feature   LB T-DNA repeat: left border repeat from octopine Ach5 T-DNA
   1679..1702    +  misc_feature   LB T-DNA repeat: left border repeat from octopine Ach5 T-DNA
   1791..2039    -  terminator     HSP terminator: efficient transcription terminator from the Arabidopsis thaliana heat shock protein 18.2 gene (Nagaya et al., 2010)
   2044..2559    -  CDS            P19_TBSVC: Experimental evidence at protein level: Swiss-Prot protein existence level 1. Acts as a suppressor of RNA-mediated gene silencing, also known as post-transcriptional gene silencing (PTGS), a mechanism of plant viral defense that limits the accumulation of viral RNAs. Binds to short interfering RNAs (siRNAs) with high affinity. Acts as a molecular caliper to specifically select siRNAs based on the length of the duplex region of the RNA (By similarity). From Tomato bushy stunt virus (strain Cherry) (TBSV).
   3812..4112    +  promoter       CaMV 35S promoter (fragment): strong constitutive promoter from cauliflower mosaic virus
   4113..4454    +  promoter       CaMV 35S promoter: strong constitutive promoter from cauliflower mosaic virus
   4470..4525    +  misc_feature   TMV Ω: translational enhancer from the tobacco mosaic virus 5'-leader sequence (Gallie et al., 1988)
   4710..4869    +  polyA_signal   CaMV poly(A) signal (fragment): cauliflower mosaic virus polyadenylation signal
   5085..5894    +  CDS            KanR: aminoglycoside phosphotransferase; aph(3')-Ia; confers resistance to kanamycin in bacteria or G418 (Geneticin®) in eukaryotes
   6041..6629    +  rep_origin     ori: high-copy-number ColE1/pMB1/pBR322/pUC origin of replication
   6867..7496    +  CDS            pVS1 StaA: stability protein from the Pseudomonas plasmid pVS1 (Heeb et al., 2000)
