[The description below was written by a language model from this plasmid's Addgene catalogue record and pLannotate feature annotations shown in this document.]
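Description:
pAVEC2_Empty is an empty binary vector for plant expression by Agrobacterium-mediated transformation, described as the pAVEC2 backbone carrying no fluorophores or tags. It is about 7.8 kb and belongs to a series of seamless, modular binary vectors for plant cell and molecular biology. The plasmid replicates in two hosts. A high-copy ColE1/pUC-type origin supports propagation in E. coli, while the pVS1 oriV with its RepA replication protein and StaA stability protein allows stable maintenance in Agrobacterium. Bacterial selection relies on a kanamycin resistance gene, aph(3')-Ia.

The expression cassette consists of a CaMV 35S promoter preceded by an additional 35S fragment, an arrangement that resembles a duplicated-enhancer 35S. It is followed by the TMV Ω 5' leader, which enhances translation, and a CaMV polyadenylation signal fragment. The short gap between Ω and the poly(A) signal is presumably where a coding sequence of interest is inserted, and the record lists Gibson assembly as the cloning method. A second cassette in the opposite orientation encodes the tomato bushy stunt virus P19 protein, terminated by the Arabidopsis HSP18.2 terminator. P19 binds siRNAs and suppresses post-transcriptional gene silencing, so its co-delivery typically boosts and prolongs transgene expression in transient agroinfiltration assays. The promoter driving P19 is not annotated, and an unannotated stretch of over 1 kb lies upstream of it.

Two left border T-DNA repeats are annotated, but no right border was detected in the feature table. No plant selectable marker is annotated either, which fits transient expression better than the selection of stable transformants, although the record does not state this explicitly.
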