Addgene plasmid #243801: pAVEC2_Empty
Purpose: (Empty Backbone) pAVEC2 backbone with no fluorophores or tags
Depositing lab: Jacob Brunkard. Depositing organization: University of Wisconsin, Madison. Publication: Seamless, modular binary vectors for plant cell and molecular biology. Greenhalgh R, Horner W, Klimpel KA, Chatterjee S, Scarpin MR, Brunkard JO. Plant Biotechnol J. 2025 Jun 26. doi: 10.1111/pbi.70233. PubMed 40574375.
Backbone
  Vector backbone: pAVEC2
  Backbone manufacturer: Brunkard Lab
  Vector type: Plant Expression ; Agrobacterium mediated transformation
  Promoter: 35S
Growth in bacteria
  Bacterial resistance: Kanamycin, 50 μg/mL
  Growth temperature: 37°C
  Growth strain: DH5alpha
  Copy number: Unknown
Gene/Insert
  Cloning method: Gibson Cloning
Terms and licenses: Academic/Nonprofit Terms; Industry Terms: Not Available to Industry
How to cite: pAVEC2_Empty was a gift from Jacob Brunkard (Addgene plasmid # 243801 ; http://n2t.net/addgene:243801 ; RRID:Addgene_243801)
